Addgene plasmid #182283: pCAGGS_cAMPFIRE-L
Purpose: Mammalian expression of the cAMP sensor cAMPFIRE-L under a CAG promotor w/ WPRE translation enhancer.
Depositing lab: Haining Zhong. Publication: Sensitive genetically encoded sensors for population and subcellular imaging of cAMP in vivo. Massengill CI, Bayless-Edwards L, Ceballos CC, Cebul ER, Cahill J, Bharadwaj A, Wilson E, Qin M, Whorton MR, Baconguis I, Ye B, Mao T, Zhong H. Nat Methods. 2022 Nov;19(11):1461-1471. doi: 10.1038/s41592-022-01646-5. Epub 2022 Oct 27. PubMed 36303019.
Backbone
  Vector backbone: pCAGGS
  Backbone size w/o insert (bp): 5922
  Total vector size (bp): 10420
  Vector type: Mammalian Expression
Growth in bacteria
  Bacterial resistance: Ampicillin, 100 μg/mL
  Growth temperature: 37°C
  Growth strain: DH5alpha
  Copy number: High Copy
Gene/Insert
  Gene/Insert name: cAMPFIRE-L (cAMP sensor)
  Species: Synthetic
Terms and licenses: Academic/Nonprofit Terms; Industry Terms: Not Available to Industry
Depositor comments: Please visit https://doi.org/10.1101/2021.08.27.457999 for bioRxiv preprint.
How to cite: pCAGGS_cAMPFIRE-L was a gift from Haining Zhong (Addgene plasmid # 182283 ; http://n2t.net/addgene:182283 ; RRID:Addgene_182283)
