[The description below was written by a language model from this plasmid's Addgene catalogue record and pLannotate feature annotations shown in this document.]
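Description:
pCAGGS_cAMPFIRE-L is a mammalian expression plasmid built on the pCAGGS backbone that encodes cAMPFIRE-L, a synthetic, genetically encoded sensor for cyclic AMP. It is maintained in E. coli through a high-copy ColE1/pUC-type origin and selected with ampicillin via the β-lactamase gene under its native bla promoter. The catalogue lists a total size of about 10.4 kb, which agrees closely with the sequenced record used for annotation.

Expression is driven by the CAG promoter, annotated here as its three components: the CMV immediate early enhancer, the chicken β-actin promoter and a chimeric β-actin/β-globin intron. Together these give strong constitutive transcription in many mammalian cell types. The open reading frame, as annotated, starts with a cyan fluorescent protein of Aequorea origin (matched to W1C). This is followed by a large fragment of human RAPGEF3 (Epac1), a cAMP-binding exchange factor, and then two tandem copies of circularly permuted cp173Venus. This layout is characteristic of an Epac-based FRET sensor, in which cAMP binding changes the conformation of the Epac portion and alters energy transfer between the cyan donor and the yellow acceptors. The record does not specify which changes define the "L" variant.

Downstream of the sensor lie a short chimeric intron, a WPRE that enhances post-transcriptional expression, and a bGH polyadenylation signal. These are followed by residual backbone elements, including the rabbit β-globin poly(A) signal, lac promoter/operator remnants, and an SV40 origin and poly(A) signal. The plasmid is intended for expressing the sensor in mammalian cells to image cAMP dynamics, in line with the associated work on population and subcellular cAMP imaging.
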