Features (pLannotate 1.2.2; 25 found; start..end, strand, type, name):
      5..384     +  enhancer       CMV enhancer: human cytomegalovirus immediate early enhancer
    386..661     +  promoter       chicken β-actin promoter: No description available
    662..1678    +  intron         chimeric intron: chimera between introns from chicken β-actin and rabbit β-globin
   1779..2492    +  CDS            W1C: W1C is a basic (constitutively fluorescent) cyan fluorescent protein published in 1998, derived from Aequorea victoria.
   2463..4664    +  CDS            RAPGEF3 (fragment): RPGF3_HUMAN - Also known as CGEF1, EPAC, EPAC1. Experimental evidence at protein level: Swiss-Prot protein existence level 1. Guanine nucleotide exchange factor (GEF) for RAP1A and RAP2A small GTPases that is activated by binding cAMP. Through simultaneous binding of PDE3B to RAPGEF3 and PIK3R6 is assembled in a signaling complex in which it activates the PI3K gamma complex and which is involved in angiogenesis. Plays a role in the modulation of the cAMP- induced dynamic control of endothelial barrier function through a pathway that is independent on Rho-mediated signaling. Required for the ac
   4677..5411    +  CDS            cp173Venus: circularly permuted form of the Venus yellow fluorescent protein (Nagai et al., 2004) efficient FRET acceptor for CFP
   5469..6203    +  CDS            cp173Venus: circularly permuted form of the Venus yellow fluorescent protein (Nagai et al., 2004) efficient FRET acceptor for CFP
   6352..6484    +  intron         chimeric intron: chimera between introns from human β-globin and immunoglobulin heavy chain genes
   6493..7081    +  misc_feature   WPRE: woodchuck hepatitis virus posttranscriptional regulatory element
   7085..7101    +  misc_feature   MCS (fragment): pUC18/19 multiple cloning site
   7114..7225    +  polyA_signal   bGH poly(A) signal: bovine growth hormone polyadenylation signal
   7321..7339    -  promoter       T3 promoter: promoter for bacteriophage T3 RNA polymerase
   7398..7472    +  CDS            HBB (fragment): HBB_PONPY - Experimental evidence at transcript level: Swiss-Prot protein existence level 2. Involved in oxygen transport from the lung to the various peripheral tissues. From Pongo pygmaeus (Bornean orangutan).
   7543..7598    +  polyA_signal   β-globin poly(A) signal: rabbit β-globin polyadenylation signal (Gil and Proudfoot, 1987)
   7983..7999    -  protein_bind   lac operator: The lac repressor binds to the lac operator to inhibit transcription in E. coli. This inhibition can be relieved by adding lactose or isopropyl-β-D-thiogalactopyranoside (IPTG). lac repressor encoded by lacI
   8007..8037    -  promoter       lac promoter: promoter for the E. coli lac operon
   8052..8073    -  protein_bind   CAP binding site: CAP binding activates transcription in the presence of cAMP. E. coli catabolite activator protein
   8086..8125    -  CDS            lacI (fragment): lac repressor; lacI; The lac repressor binds to the lac operator to inhibit transcription in E. coli. This inhibition can be relieved by adding lactose or isopropyl-β-D-thiogalactopyranoside (IPTG).
   8132..8154    +  promoter       SV40 promoter (fragment): SV40 enhancer and early promoter
   8178..8313    +  rep_origin     SV40 ori: SV40 origin of replication
   8333..8467    +  polyA_signal   SV40 poly(A) signal: SV40 polyadenylation signal
   8469..8523    -  CDS            lacI (fragment): lac repressor; lacI; The lac repressor binds to the lac operator to inhibit transcription in E. coli. This inhibition can be relieved by adding lactose or isopropyl-β-D-thiogalactopyranoside (IPTG).
   8706..9294    -  rep_origin     ori: high-copy-number ColE1/pMB1/pBR322/pUC origin of replication
   9465..10325   -  CDS            AmpR: β-lactamase; bla; confers resistance to ampicillin, carbenicillin, and related antibiotics
  10326..10430   -  promoter       AmpR promoter: bla
>Addgene plasmid #182283 | pCAGGS_cAMPFIRE-L | addgene full sequence | sequence record 356422 | Addgene NGS Result
GGTCGACATTGATTATTGACTAGTTATTAATAGTAATCAATTACGGGGTCATTAGTTCATAGCCCATATA
TGGAGTTCCGCGTTACATAACTTACGGTAAATGGCCCGCCTGGCTGACCGCCCAACGACCCCCGCCCATT
GACGTCAATAATGACGTATGTTCCCATAGTAACGCCAATAGGGACTTTCCATTGACGTCAATGGGTGGAG
TATTTACGGTAAACTGCCCACTTGGCAGTACATCAAGTGTATCATATGCCAAGTACGCCCCCTATTGACG
TCAATGACGGTAAATGGCCCGCCTGGCATTATGCCCAGTACATGACCTTATGGGACTTTCCTACTTGGCA
GTACATCTACGTATTAGTCATCGCTATTACCATGGTCGAGGTGAGCCCCACGTTCTGCTTCACTCTCCCC
ATCTCCCCCCCCTCCCCACCCCCAATTTTGTATTTATTTATTTTTTAATTATTTTGTGCAGCGATGGGGG
CGGGGGGGGGGGGGGGGCGCGCCRGGGGGGGGGGGGGGGGGGGGGGGGGGGGGSGGGGSGRGGCGGAGAG
GTGCGGCGGCAGCCAATCAGAGCGGCGCGCTCCGAAAGTTTCCTTTTATGGCGAGGCGGCGGCGGCGGCG
GCCCTATAAAAAGCGAAGCGCGCGGCGGGCGGGAGTCGCTGCGCGCTGCCTTCGCCCCGTGCCCCGCTCC
GCCGCCGCCTCGCGCCGCCCGCCCCGGCTCTGACTGACCGCGTTACTCCCACAGGTGAGCGGGCGGGACG
GCCCTTCTCCTCCGGGCTGTAATTAGCGCTTGGTTTAATGACGGCTTGTTTCTTTTCTGTGGCTGCGTGA
AAGCCTTGAGGGGCTCCGGGAGGGCCCTTTGTGCGGGGGGAGCGGCTCGGGGGGTGCGTGCGTGTGTGTG
TGCGTGGGGAGCGCCGCGTGCGGCTCCGCGCTGCCCGGCGGCTGTGAGCGCTGCGGGCGCGGCGCGGGGC
TTTGTGCGCTCCGCAGTGTGCGCGAGGGGAGCGCGGCCGGGGGCGGTGCCCCGCGGTGCGGGGGGGGCTG
CGAGGGGAACAAAGGCTGCGTGCGGGGTGTGTGCGTGGGGGGGTGAGCAGGGGGTGTGGGCGCGTCGGTC
GGGCTGCAACCCCCCCTGCACCCCCCTCCCCGAGTTGCTGAGCACGGCCCGGCTTCGGGTGCGGGGCTCC
GTACGGGGCGTGGCGCGGGGCTCGCCGTGCCGGGCGGGGGGTGGCGGCAGGTGGGGGTGCCGGGCGGGGC
GGGGCCGCCTCGGGCCGGGGAGGGCTCGGGGGAGGGGCGCGGCGGCCCCCGGAGCGCCGGCGGCTGTCGA
GGCGCGGCGAGCCGCAGCCATTGCCTTTTATGGTAATCGTGCGAGAGGGCGCAGGGACTTCCTTTGTCCC
AAATCTGTGCGGAGCCGAAATCTGGGAGGCGCCGCCGCACCCCCTCTAGCGGGCGCGGGGCGAAGCGGTG
CGGCGCCGGCAGGAAGGAAATGGGCGGGGAGGGCCTTCGTGCGTCGCCGCGCCGCCGTCCCCTTCTCCCT
CTCCAGCCTCGGGGCTGTCCGCGGGGGGACGGCTGCCTTCGGGGGGGACGGGGCAGGGCGGGGTTCGGCT
TCTGGCGTGTGACCGGCGGCTCTAGAGCCTCTGCTAACCATGTTCATGCCTTCTTCTTTTTCCTACAGCT
CCTGGGCAACGTGCTGGTTATTGTGCTGTCTCATCATTTTGGCAAAGAATTCGGTACCGCGGGCCCAGCT
TGCCGCCACCATGGCGGCCGCAATGGTGAGCAAGGGCGAGGAGCTGTTCACCGGGGTGGTGCCCATCCTG
GTCGAGCTGGACGGCGACGTAAACGGCCACAAGTTCAGCGTGTCCGGCGAGGGCGAGGGCGATGCCACCT
ACGGCAAGCTGACCCTGAAGTTCATCTGCACCACCGGCAAGCTGCCCGTGCCCTGGCCCACCCTCGTGAC
CACCCTGTCCTGGGGCGTGCAGTGCTTCGCCCGCTACCCCGACCACATGAAGCAGCACGACTTCTTCAAG
TCCGCCATGCCCGAAGGCTACGTCCAGGAGCGCACCATCTTCTTCAAGGACGACGGCAACTACAAGACCC
GCGCCGAGGTGAAGTTCGAGGGCGACACCCTGGTGAACCGCATCGAGCTGAAGGGCATCGACTTCAAGGA
GGACGGCAACATCCTGGGGCACAAGCTGGAGTACAACTACTTTAGCGACAACGTCTATATCACCGCCGAC
AAGCAGAAGAACGGCATCAAGGCCAACTTCAAGATCCGCCACAACATCGAGGACGGCGGCGTGCAGCTCG
CCGACCACTACCAGCAGAACACCCCCATCGGCGACGGCCCCGTGCTGCTGCCCGACAACCACTACCTGAG
CACCCAGTCCAAGCTGAGCAAAGACCCCAACGAGAAGCGCGATCACATGGTCCTGCTGGAGTTCGTGACC
GCCGCCCGATATCAGCCCGTGGGAACTCATGAGATGGAGGAGGAGTTGGCCGAAGCTGTGGCCCTGCTCT
CCCAGCGGGGGCCTGACGCCCTGCTCACTGTGGCACTTCGAAAGCCCCCAGGTCAGCGCACGGATGAAGA
GCTGGACCTCATCTTTGAGGAGCTGCTGCACATCAAGGCTGTGGCCCACCTCTCCAACTCGGTGAAGCGA
GAATTAGCGGCTGTTCTGCTCTTTGAACCACACAGCAAGGCAGGGACCGTGTTGTTCAGCCAGGGGGACA
AGGGCACTTCGTGGTACATTATCTGGAAGGGATCTGTCAACGTGGTGACCCATGGCAAGGGGCTGGTCAC
CACCCTGCATGAGGGAGATGATTTTGGAGAGCTGGCTCTGGTGAATGATGCACCCCGGGCAGCCACCATC
ATCCTGCGAGAAGACAACTGTCATTTCCTGCGTGTGGACAAGCAGGACTTCAACCGTATCATCAAGGATG
TGGAGGCAAAGACCATGCGGCTGGAAGAACATGGCAAAGTGGTGCTGGTGCTGGAGAGAGCCTCTCAGGG
CGCCGGCCCTTCCCGACCCCCAACCCCAGGCAGGAACCGGTATACAGTGATGTCTGGCACCCCAGAGAAG
ATCCTAGAGCTTCTGTTGGAGGCCATGGGACCAGATTCCAGTGCTCATGACCCAACAGAGACATTCCTCA
GCGACTTCCTCCTGACCCACAGGGTCTTCATGCCCAGCGCCCAACTCTGCGCTGCCCTTCTGCACCACTT
CCATGTGGAGCCTGCGGGTGGCAGCGAGCAGGAGCGCAGCACCTACGTCTGCAACAAGAGGCAGCAGATC
TTGCGGCTGGTCAGCCAGTGGGTGGCCCTGTATGGCTCCATGCTCCACACTGACCCTGTGGCCACCAGCT
TCCTCCAGAAACTCTCAGACCTGGTGGGCAGGGACACCCGACTCAGCAACCTGCTGAGGGAGCAGTGGCC
AGAGAGGCGGCGATGCCACAGGTTGGAGAATGGCTGTGGGAATGCATCTCCTCAGATGAAGGCCCGGAAC
TTGCCTGTTTGGCTCCCCAACCAGGACGAGCCCCTTCCTGGCAGCAGCTGTGCCATCCAAGTTGGGGATA
AAGTCCCCTATGACATCTGCCGGCCAGACCACTCAGTGTTGACCCTGCAGCTGCCTGTGACAGCCTCCGT
GAGAGAGGTGATGGCAGCGTTGGCCCAGGAGGATGGCTGGACCAAGGGGCAGGTGCTGGTGAAGGTCAAT
TCTGCAGGTGATGCCATTGGCCTGCAGCCAGATGCCCGTGGTGTGGCCACATCTCTGGGGCTCAATGAGC
GTCTCTTTGTTGTCAACCCACAGGAAGCGCATGAGCTGATCCCACACCCTGACCAGCTGGGGCCCACTGT
GGGCTCTGCTGAGGGGCTGGACCTGGTGAGTGCCAAGGACCTGGCAGGCCAGCTGACGGACCACGACTGG
AGCCTCTTCAACAGTATCCACCAGGTGGAGCTGATCCACTATGTGCTGGGCCCCCAGCATCTGCGGGATG
TCACCACCGCCAACCTGGAGCGCTTCATGCGCCGCTTCAATGAGCTGCAGTACTGGGTGGCCACCGAGCT
GTGTCTCTGCCCCGTGCCCGGCCCCCGGGCCCAGCTGCTCAGGAAGTTCATTAAGCTGGCGGCCCACCTC
AAGGAGCAGAAGAATCTCAATTCCTTCTTTGCCGTCATGTTTGGCCTCAGCAACTCGGCCATCAGCCGCC
TAGCCCACACCTGGGAGCGGCTGCCCCACAAAGTCCGGAAGCTGTACTCCGCCCTCGAGAGGCTGCTGGA
TCCCTCATGGAACCACCGGGTATACCGACTGGCCCTCGCCAAGCTCTCCCCTCCTGTCATCCCCTTCATG
CCCCTTCTTGCAGCAGACATGGCCGCCATTCATGAGGGAAACCACACACTAGTGGAGAATCTCATCAACT
TTGAGAAGATGAGAATGATGGCCAGAGCCGCGCGGATGCTGCACCACTGCCGAAGCCACAACCCTGTGCC
TCTCTCACCACTCAGAAGCCGAGTTTCCCACCTCCACGAGGACAGCCAGGTGGCGAGGATTTCCACATGC
TCGGAGCAGTCCCTGAGCACCCGGAGTCCAGCCAGCACCTGGGCTTATGTCCAGCAGCTGAAGGTCATTG
ACAACCAGCGGGAACTCTCCCGCCTCTCCCGAGAGCTGGAGCCAGCTAGCGAGCTCATGGACGGCGGCGT
GCAGCTCGCCGACCACTACCAGCAGAACACCCCCATCGGCGACGGCCCCGTGCTGCTGCCCGACAACCAC
TACCTGAGCTACCAGTCCGCCCTGAGCAAAGACCCCAACGAGAAGCGCGATCACATGGTCCTGCTGGAGT
TCGTGACCGCCGCCGGGATCACTCTCGGCATGGACGAGCTGTACAAGGGTGGCAGCGGTGGCATGGTGAG
CAAGGGCGAGGAGCTGTTCACCGGGGTGGTGCCCATCCTGGTCGAGCTGGACGGCGACGTAAACGGCCAC
AAGTTCAGCGTGTCCGGCGAGGGCGAGGGCGATGCCACCTACGGCAAGCTGACCCTGAAGCTGATCTGCA
CCACCGGCAAGCTGCCCGTGCCCTGGCCCACCCTCGTGACCACCCTGGGCTACGGCCTGCAGTGCTTCGC
CCGCTACCCCGACCACATGAAGCAGCACGACTTCTTCAAGTCCGCCATGCCCGAAGGCTACGTCCAGGAG
CGCACCATCTTCTTCAAGGACGACGGCAACTACAAGACCCGCGCCGAGGTGAAGTTCGAGGGCGACACCC
TGGTGAACCGCATCGAGCTGAAGGGCATCGACTTCAAGGAGGACGGCAACATCCTGGGGCACAAGCTGGA
GTACAACTACAACAGCCACAACGTCTATATCACCGCCGACAAGCAGAAGAACGGCATCAAGGCCAACTTC
AAGATCCGCCACAACATCGAGCCGAATTTTGTCTTCCTGATCGGCGCCGCAGGAATACTCTTCGTATCTA
GCGAGCTCATGGACGGCGGCGTGCAGCTCGCCGACCACTACCAGCAGAACACCCCCATCGGCGACGGCCC
CGTGCTGCTGCCCGACAACCACTACCTGAGCTACCAGTCCGCCCTGAGCAAAGACCCCAACGAGAAGCGC
GATCACATGGTCCTGCTGGAGTTCGTGACCGCCGCCGGGATCACTCTCGGCATGGACGAGCTGTACAAGG
GTGGCAGCGGTGGCATGGTGAGCAAGGGCGAGGAGCTGTTCACCGGGGTGGTGCCCATCCTGGTCGAGCT
GGACGGCGACGTAAACGGCCACAAGTTCAGCGTGTCCGGCGAGGGCGAGGGCGATGCCACCTACGGCAAG
CTGACCCTGAAGCTGATCTGCACCACCGGCAAGCTGCCCGTGCCCTGGCCCACCCTCGTGACCACCCTGG
GCTACGGCCTGCAGTGCTTCGCCCGCTACCCCGACCACATGAAGCAGCACGACTTCTTCAAGTCCGCCAT
GCCCGAAGGCTACGTCCAGGAGCGCACCATCTTCTTCAAGGACGACGGCAACTACAAGACCCGCGCCGAG
GTGAAGTTCGAGGGCGACACCCTGGTGAACCGCATCGAGCTGAAGGGCATCGACTTCAAGGAGGACGGCA
ACATCCTGGGGCACAAGCTGGAGTACAACTACAACAGCCACAACGTCTATATCACCGCCGACAAGCAGAA
GAACGGCATCAAGGCCAACTTCAAGATCCGCCACAACATCGAGCCGAATTCCCTCGAGGTTAACGCGGCG
CGCCTCTAATCTAGGGGATCCACCGGAAGCCACCTGCATGCGGCCGCATGATCAGCTGGATGCATCGATC
ACGCGTACCGGTGCTCGAGGTACCGATGAATAGCTAAGGTCGAGGCCGCAGGTAAGTATCAAGGTTACAA
GACAGGTTTAAGGAGACCAATAGAAACTGGGCTTGTCGAGACAGAGAAGACTCTTGCGTTTCTGATAGGC
ACCTATTGGTCTTACTGACATCCACTTTGCCTTTCTCTCCACAGGTGTCGACAATCAACCTCTGGATTAC
AAAATTTGTGAAAGATTGACTGGTATTCTTAACTATGTTGCTCCTTTTACGCTATGTGGATACGCTGCTT
TAATGCCTTTGTATCATGCTATTGCTTCCCGTATGGCTTTCATTTTCTCCTCCTTGTATAAATCCTGGTT
GCTGTCTCTTTATGAGGAGTTGTGGCCCGTTGTCAGGCAACGTGGCGTGGTGTGCACTGTGTTTGCTGAC
GCAACCCCCACTGGTTGGGGCATTGCCACCACCTGTCAGCTCCTTTCCGGGACTTTCGCTTTCCCCCTCC
CTATTGCCACGGCGGAACTCATCGCCGCCTGCCTTGCCCGCTGCTGGACAGGGGCTCGGCTGTTGGGCAC
TGACAATTCCGTGGTGTTGTCGGGGAAGCTGACGTCCTTTCCATGGCTGCTCGCCTGTGTTGCCACCTGG
ATTCTGCGCGGGACGTCCTTCTGCTACGTCCCTTCGGCCCTCAATCCAGCGGACCTTCCTTCCCGCGGCC
TGCTGCCGGCTCTGCGGCCTCTTCCGCGTCTTCGCCTTCGCCCTCAGACGAGTCGGATCTCCCTTTGGGC
CGCCTCCCCGCCTGGAATTCGAGCTCGGTACGATCAGCCTCGACTGTGCCTTCTAGTTGCCAGCCATCTG
TTGTTTGCCCCTCCCCCGTGCCTTCCTTGACCCTGGAAGGTGCCACTCCCACTGTCCTTTCCTAATAAAA
TGAGGAAATTGCATCGCATTGTCTGAGTAGGTGTCATTCTATTCTGGGGGGTGGGGTGGGGCAGGACAGC
AAGGGGGAGGATTGGGAAGACAATAGCCCAGCTTTTGTTCCCTTTAGTGAGGGTTAATTGCGCGCTTGGC
GTAATCATGGTCATAGCTGTTTCCTGTGTGAAATTGTTATCCGCTAATTCACTCCTCAGGTGCAGGCTGC
CTATCAGAAGGTGGTGGCTGGTGTGGCCAATGCCCTGGCTCACAAATACCACTGAGATCTTTTTCCCTCT
GCCAAAAATTATGGGGACATCATGAAGCCCCTTGAGCATCTGACTTCTGGCTAATAAAGGAAATTTATTT
TCATTGCAATAGTGTGTTGGAATTTTTTGTGTCTCTCACTCGGAAGGACATATGGGAGGGCAAATCATTT
AAAACATCAGAATGAGTATTTGGTTTAGAGTTTGGCAACATATGCCCATATGCTGGCTGCCATGAACAAA
GGTTGGCTATAAAGAGGTCATCAGTATATGAAACAGCCCCCTGCTGTCCATTCCTTATTCCATAGAAAAG
CCTTGACTTGAGGTTAGATTTTTTTTATATTTTGTTTTGTGTTATTTTTTTCTTTAACATCCCTAAAATT
TTCCTTACATGTTTTACTAGCCAGATTTTTCCTCCTCTCCTGACTACTCCCAGTCATAGCTGTCCCTCTT
CTCTTATGGAGATCCCTCGACCTGCAGCCCAAGCTTGGCGTAATCATGGTCATAGCTGTTTCCTGTGTGA
AATTGTTATCCGCTCACAATTCCACACAACATACGAGCCGGAAGCATAAAGTGTAAAGCCTGGGGTGCCT
AATGAGTGAGCTAACTCACATTAATTGCGTTGCGCTCACTGCCCGCTTTCCAGTCGGGAAACCTGTCGTG
CCAGCGGATCCGCATCTCAATTAGTCAGCAACCATAGTCCCGCCCCTAACTCCGCCCATCCCGCCCCTAA
CTCCGCCCAGTTCCGCCCATTCTCCGCCCCATGGCTGACTAATTTTTTTTATTTATGCAGAGGCCGAGGC
CGCCTCGGCCTCTGAGCTATTCCAGAAGTAGTGAGGAGGCTTTTTTGGAGGCCTAGGCTTTTGCAAAAAG
CTAACTTGTTTATTGCAGCTTATAATGGTTACAAATAAAGCAATAGCATCACAAATTTCACAAATAAAGC
ATTTTTTTCACTGCATTCTAGTTGTGGTTTGTCCAAACTCATCAATGTATCTTATCATGTCTGGATCCGC
TGCATTAATGAATCGGCCAACGCGCGGGGAGAGGCGGTTTGCGTATTGGGCGCTCTTCCGCTTCCTCGCT
CACTGACTCGCTGCGCTCGGTCGTTCGGCTGCGGCGAGCGGTATCAGCTCACTCAAAGGCGGTAATACGG
TTATCCACAGAATCAGGGGATAACGCAGGAAAGAACATGTGAGCAAAAGGCCAGCAAAAGGCCAGGAACC
GTAAAAAGGCCGCGTTGCTGGCGTTTTTCCATAGGCTCCGCCCCCCTGACGAGCATCACAAAAATCGACG
CTCAAGTCAGAGGTGGCGAAACCCGACAGGACTATAAAGATACCAGGCGTTTCCCCCTGGAAGCTCCCTC
GTGCGCTCTCCTGTTCCGACCCTGCCGCTTACCGGATACCTGTCCGCCTTTCTCCCTTCGGGAAGCGTGG
CGCTTTCTCATAGCTCACGCTGTAGGTATCTCAGTTCGGTGTAGGTCGTTCGCTCCAAGCTGGGCTGTGT
GCACGAACCCCCCGTTCAGCCCGACCGCTGCGCCTTATCCGGTAACTATCGTCTTGAGTCCAACCCGGTA
AGACACGACTTATCGCCACTGGCAGCAGCCACTGGTAACAGGATTAGCAGAGCGAGGTATGTAGGCGGTG
CTACAGAGTTCTTGAAGTGGTGGCCTAACTACGGCTACACTAGAAGAACAGTATTTGGTATCTGCGCTCT
GCTGAAGCCAGTTACCTTCGGAAAAAGAGTTGGTAGCTCTTGATCCGGCAAACAAACCACCGCTGGTAGC
GGTGGTTTTTTTGTTTGCAAGCAGCAGATTACGCGCAGAAAAAAAGGATCTCAAGAAGATCCTTTGATCT
TTTCTACGGGGTCTGACGCTCAGTGGAACGAAAACTCACGTTAAGGGATTTTGGTCATGAGATTATCAAA
AAGGATCTTCACCTAGATCCTTTTAAATTAAAAATGAAGTTTTAAATCAATCTAAAGTATATATGAGTAA
ACTTGGTCTGACAGTTACCAATGCTTAATCAGTGAGGCACCTATCTCAGCGATCTGTCTATTTCGTTCAT
CCATAGTTGCCTGACTCCCCGTCGTGTAGATAACTACGATACGGGAGGGCTTACCATCTGGCCCCAGTGC
TGCAATGATACCGCGAGACCCACGCTCACCGGCTCCAGATTTATCAGCAATAAACCAGCCAGCCGGAAGG
GCCGAGCGCAGAAGTGGTCCTGCAACTTTATCCGCCTCCATCCAGTCTATTAATTGTTGCCGGGAAGCTA
GAGTAAGTAGTTCGCCAGTTAATAGTTTGCGCAACGTTGTTGCCATTGCTACAGGCATCGTGGTGTCACG
CTCGTCGTTTGGTATGGCTTCATTCAGCTCCGGTTCCCAACGATCAAGGCGAGTTACATGATCCCCCATG
TTGTGCAAAAAAGCGGTTAGCTCCTTCGGTCCTCCGATCGTTGTCAGAAGTAAGTTGGCCGCAGTGTTAT
CACTCATGGTTATGGCAGCACTGCATAATTCTCTTACTGTCATGCCATCCGTAAGATGCTTTTCTGTGAC
TGGTGAGTACTCAACCAAGTCATTCTGAGAATAGTGTATGCGGCGACCGAGTTGCTCTTGCCCGGCGTCA
ATACGGGATAATACCGCGCCACATAGCAGAACTTTAAAAGTGCTCATCATTGGAAAACGTTCTTCGGGGC
GAAAACTCTCAAGGATCTTACCGCTGTTGAGATCCAGTTCGATGTAACCCACTCGTGCACCCAACTGATC
TTCAGCATCTTTTACTTTCACCAGCGTTTCTGGGTGAGCAAAAACAGGAAGGCAAAATGCCGCAAAAAAG
GGAATAAGGGCGACACGGAAATGTTGAATACTCATACTCTTCCTTTTTCAATATTATTGAAGCATTTATC
AGGGTTATTGTCTCATGAGCGGATACATATTTGAATGTATTTAGAAAAATAAACAAATAGGGGTTCCGCG
CACATTTCCCCGAAAAGTGCCACCTG
